Addgene plasmid #67928: pHR_dSV40-H2B-GFP
Purpose: Expresses H2B-GFP in mammalian cells
Depositing lab: Ron Vale. Depositing organization: University of California, San Francisco (UCSF). Publication: Regulation of mRNA translation during mitosis. Tanenbaum ME, Stern-Ginossar N, Weissman JS, Vale RD. Elife. 2015 Aug 25;4. doi: 10.7554/eLife.07957. PubMed 26305499.
Backbone
  Vector backbone: pHR
  Vector type: Mammalian Expression, Lentiviral
Growth in bacteria
  Bacterial resistance: Ampicillin, 100 μg/mL
  Growth temperature: 37°C
  Growth strain: Stbl3
  Copy number: High Copy
Gene/Insert
  Gene/Insert name: H2B-GFP
  Species: H. sapiens (human)
  Insert size (bp): 1000
  Cloning method: Unknown
  Sequencing primers: 5′ FUGW-Fwd (5'-ATTACAGGGACAGCAGAGATCC-3'); 3′ WPRE-R
Terms and licenses: Academic/Nonprofit Terms; Industry Terms: Not Available to Industry
How to cite: pHR_dSV40-H2B-GFP was a gift from Ron Vale (Addgene plasmid # 67928 ; http://n2t.net/addgene:67928 ; RRID:Addgene_67928)
