[The description below was written by a language model from this plasmid's Addgene catalogue record and pLannotate feature annotations shown in this document.]
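Description:
pHR_dSV40-H2B-GFP is a 9.8 kb HIV-1-derived lentiviral transfer plasmid built on the pHR backbone for expressing a human histone H2B–EGFP fusion in mammalian cells. In bacteria it is maintained through a high-copy ColE1/pUC-type origin and selected with ampicillin via the β-lactamase gene. The record lists a recombination-deficient strain (Stbl3) as the growth host, a usual choice for LTR-containing plasmids.

The viral portion runs from a truncated 5' LTR through the Ψ packaging signal (extending into a gag fragment), the Rev response element and the cPPT/CTS. It ends in a ΔU3 self-inactivating 3' LTR, so the integrated provirus lacks LTR promoter activity and depends on an internal promoter. That promoter is annotated as a roughly 210 bp SV40 early promoter without the enhancer annotation. This fits the "dSV40" in the name, which presumably denotes a shortened, weaker SV40 promoter, although the record does not explain the term. It drives the H2B coding sequence (HIST1H2BJ) joined through a short linker to EGFP, followed by a WPRE that enhances transcript stability and expression.

Outside the LTR-flanked region, the backbone carries legacy sequences: a full SV40 enhancer/early promoter, fragments of an E. coli gpt cassette with the SV40 small t intron and poly(A) signal, and remnants of pBR322 elements. These are not packaged into virus.

H2B-GFP labels chromatin, and the construct can be used by transfection or, with packaging and envelope plasmids supplied separately, to make virus for stable cell lines. The associated study concerns mRNA translation during mitosis, which suggests use as a live-cell marker of chromosomes and cell-cycle stage, though the record does not say so directly.
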