Features (pLannotate 1.2.2; 34 found; start..end, strand, type, name):
     38..106     +  CDS            nef (fragment): NEF_HV1Z2 - Experimental evidence at protein level: Swiss-Prot protein existence level 1. Extracellular Nef protein targets CD4(+) T-lymphocytes for apoptosis by interacting with CXCR4 surface receptors. From Human immunodeficiency virus type 1 group M subtype D (isolate Z2/CDC-Z34) (HIV-1).
    108..341     +  LTR            3' LTR (ΔU3): self-inactivating 3' long terminal repeat (LTR) from HIV-1
    366..384     -  promoter       SP6 promoter: promoter for bacteriophage SP6 RNA polymerase
    612..891     +  CDS            TcR (fragment): tetracycline efflux protein; tet; confers resistance to tetracycline
    892..941     -  misc_feature   bom (fragment): basis of mobility region from pBR322
   1043..1078    -  CDS            rop (fragment): Rop protein, which maintains plasmids at low copy number; rop
   1173..1277    +  promoter       AmpR promoter: bla
   1278..2138    +  CDS            AmpR: β-lactamase; bla; confers resistance to ampicillin, carbenicillin, and related antibiotics
   2309..2897    +  rep_origin     ori: high-copy-number ColE1/pMB1/pBR322/pUC origin of replication
   3080..3136    +  CDS            lacI (fragment): lac repressor; lacI; The lac repressor binds to the lac operator to inhibit transcription in E. coli. This inhibition can be relieved by adding lactose or isopropyl-β-D-thiogalactopyranoside (IPTG).
   3143..3472    +  promoter       SV40 promoter: SV40 enhancer and early promoter
   3672..3791    +  CDS            gpt (fragment): XGPT_ECOLI - Also known as gpp, gxu. Experimental evidence at protein level: Swiss-Prot protein existence level 1. Purine salvage pathway enzyme that catalyzes the transfer of the ribosyl-5-phosphate group from 5-phospho-alpha-D-ribose 1- diphosphate (PRPP) to the N9 position of the 6-oxopurines guanine and xanthine to form the corresponding ribonucleotides GMP (guanosine 5'- monophosphate) and XMP (xanthosine 5'-monophosphate), with the release of PPi. To a lesser extent, also acts on hypoxanthine (PubMed:9100006, PubMed:3886014). Does not ribophosphorylate adenine (PubMed:3886014). From Esch
   3791..4126    +  CDS            gpt (fragment): XGPT_ECOLI - Also known as gpp, gxu. Experimental evidence at protein level: Swiss-Prot protein existence level 1. Purine salvage pathway enzyme that catalyzes the transfer of the ribosyl-5-phosphate group from 5-phospho-alpha-D-ribose 1- diphosphate (PRPP) to the N9 position of the 6-oxopurines guanine and xanthine to form the corresponding ribonucleotides GMP (guanosine 5'- monophosphate) and XMP (xanthosine 5'-monophosphate), with the release of PPi. To a lesser extent, also acts on hypoxanthine (PubMed:9100006, PubMed:3886014). Does not ribophosphorylate adenine (PubMed:3886014). From Esch
   4221..4526    +  CDS            frsA (fragment): FRSA_ECOLI - Also known as yafA. Experimental evidence at protein level: Swiss-Prot protein existence level 1. Catalyzes the hydrolysis of esters (PubMed:15808744). Displays esterase activity toward pNP-butyrate (PubMed:15808744). May stimulate mixed-acid fermentation by acting as a fermentation/respiration switch that down-regulates respiration and up- regulates fermentation rates (PubMed:15169777). From Escherichia coli (strain K12).
   4530..4604    +  CDS            small t antigen (fragment): SV40 (simian virus 40) small t antigen
   4606..4671    +  intron         small t intron: SV40 (simian virus 40) small t antigen intron
   4801..4821    +  CDS            SV40 NLS: nuclear localization signal of SV40 (simian virus 40) large T antigen
   5140..5223    +  CDS            large T antigen (fragment): large T antigen from SV40 (simian virus 40)
   5246..5380    +  polyA_signal   SV40 poly(A) signal: SV40 polyadenylation signal
   5548..5877    +  CDS            nef (fragment): NEF_HV1BR - Experimental evidence at protein level: Swiss-Prot protein existence level 1. Extracellular Nef protein targets CD4(+) T-lymphocytes for apoptosis by interacting with CXCR4 surface receptors (PubMed:14990729). From Human immunodeficiency virus type 1 group M subtype B (isolate BRU/LAI) (HIV-1).
   5925..6182    +  LTR            5' LTR (truncated): truncated 5' long terminal repeat (LTR) from HIV-1
   6229..6354    +  misc_feature   HIV-1 Ψ: packaging signal of human immunodeficiency virus type 1
   6338..6676    +  CDS            HIV-1 gag (fragment): gag protein from human immunodeficiency virus 1; gag
   6846..7079    +  misc_feature   RRE: The Rev response element (RRE) of HIV-1 allows for Rev-dependent mRNA export from the nucleus to the cytoplasm.
   7456..7556    +  CDS            Rev (fragment): human immunodeficiency virus 1 (HIV-1) Rev protein; rev; enhances nuclear export of unspliced and incompletely spliced viral mRNAs
   7593..7710    +  misc_feature   cPPT/CTS: central polypurine tract and central termination sequence of HIV-1
   7747..7770    -  misc_feature   MCS (fragment): pBluescript multiple cloning site
   7773..7983    +  promoter       SV40 promoter: SV40 early promoter
   7996..8373    +  CDS            H2B: human histone H2B; HIST1H2BJ
   8392..9111    +  CDS            EGFP: the original enhanced GFP (Yang et al., 1996) mammalian codon-optimized
   9122..9152    +  misc_feature   MCS (fragment): pUC18/19 multiple cloning site
   9153..9171    +  misc_feature   MCS (fragment): pBluescript multiple cloning site
   9171..9759    +  misc_feature   WPRE: woodchuck hepatitis virus posttranscriptional regulatory element
   9760..21      +  misc_feature   MCS (fragment) (across the origin): pBluescript multiple cloning site
>Addgene plasmid #67928 | pHR_dSV40-H2B-GFP | depositor full sequence | sequence record 118311 | pHR_dSV40-H2B-GFP sequence 9761 bps
CGATACCGTCGACCTCGAGGGAATTAATTCGAGCTCGGTACCTTTAAGACCAATGACTTACAAGGCAGCT
GTAGATCTTAGCCACTTTTTAAAAGAAAAGGGGGGACTGGAAGGGCTAATTCACTCCCAACGAAGACAAG
ATCTGCTTTTTGCTTGTACTGGGTCTCTCTGGTTAGACCAGATCTGAGCCTGGGAGCTCTCTGGCTAACT
AGGGAACCCACTGCTTAAGCCTCAATAAAGCTTGCCTTGAGTGCTTCAAGTAGTGTGTGCCCGTCTGTTG
TGTGACTCTGGTAACTAGAGATCCCTCAGACCCTTTTAGTCAGTGTGGAAAATCTCTAGCAGCATCTAGA
ATTAATTCCGTGTATTCTATAGTGTCACCTAAATCGTATGTGTATGATACATAAGGTTATGTATTAATTG
TAGCCGCGTTCTAACGACAATATGTACAAGCCTAATTGTGTAGCATCTGGCTTACTGAAGCAGACCCTAT
CATCTCTCTCGTAAACTGCCGTCAGAGTCGGTTTGGTTGGACGAACCTTCTGAGTTTCTGGTAACGCCGT
CCCGCACCCGGAAATGGTCAGCGAACCAATCAGCAGGGTCATCGCTAGCCAGATCCTCTACGCCGGACGC
ATCGTGGCCGGCATCACCGGCGCCACAGGTGCGGTTGCTGGCGCCTATATCGCCGACATCACCGATGGGG
AAGATCGGGCTCGCCACTTCGGGCTCATGAGCGCTTGTTTCGGCGTGGGTATGGTGGCAGGCCCCGTGGC
CGGGGGACTGTTGGGCGCCATCTCCTTGCATGCACCATTCCTTGCGGCGGCGGTGCTCAACGGCCTCAAC
CTACTACTGGGCTGCTTCCTAATGCAGGAGTCGCATAAGGGAGAGCGTCGAATGGTGCACTCTCAGTACA
ATCTAGCTCTGATGCCGCATAGTTAAGCCAGCCCCGACACCCGCCAACACCCGCTGACGCGCCCTGACGG
GCTTGTCTGCTCCCGGCATCCGCTTACAGACAAGCTGTGACCGTCTCCGGGAGCTGCATGTGTCAGAGGT
TTTCACCGTCATCACCGAAACGCGCGAGACGAAAGGGCCTCGTGATACGCCTATTTTTATAGGTTAATGT
CATGATAATAATGGTTTCTTAGACGTCAGGTGGCACTTTTCGGGGAAATGTGCGCGGAACCCCTATTTGT
TTATTTTTCTAAATACATTCAAATATGTATCCGCTCATGAGACAATAACCCTGATAAATGCTTCAATAAT
ATTGAAAAAGGAAGAGTATGAGTATTCAACATTTCCGTGTCGCCCTTATTCCCTTTTTTGCGGCATTTTG
CCTTCCTGTTTTTGCTCACCCAGAAACGCTGGTGAAAGTAAAAGATGCTGAAGATCAGTTGGGTGCACGA
GTGGGTTACATCGAACTGGATCTCAACAGCGGTAAGATCCTTGAGAGTTTTCGCCCCGAAGAACGTTTTC
CAATGATGAGCACTTTTAAAGTTCTGCTATGTGGCGCGGTATTATCCCGTATTGACGCCGGGCAAGAGCA
ACTCGGTCGCCGCATACACTATTCTCAGAATGACTTGGTTGAGTACTCACCAGTCACAGAAAAGCATCTT
ACGGATGGCATGACAGTAAGAGAATTATGCAGTGCTGCCATAACCATGAGTGATAACACTGCGGCCAACT
TACTTCTGACAACGATCGGAGGACCGAAGGAGCTAACCGCTTTTTTGCACAACATGGGGGATCATGTAAC
TCGCCTTGATCGTTGGGAACCGGAGCTGAATGAAGCCATACCAAACGACGAGCGTGACACCACGATGCCT
GTAGCAATGGCAACAACGTTGCGCAAACTATTAACTGGCGAACTACTTACTCTAGCTTCCCGGCAACAAT
TAATAGACTGGATGGAGGCGGATAAAGTTGCAGGACCACTTCTGCGCTCGGCCCTTCCGGCTGGCTGGTT
TATTGCTGATAAATCTGGAGCCGGTGAGCGTGGGTCTCGCGGTATCATTGCAGCACTGGGGCCAGATGGT
AAGCCCTCCCGTATCGTAGTTATCTACACGACGGGGAGTCAGGCAACTATGGATGAACGAAATAGACAGA
TCGCTGAGATAGGTGCCTCACTGATTAAGCATTGGTAACTGTCAGACCAAGTTTACTCATATATACTTTA
GATTGATTTAAAACTTCATTTTTAATTTAAAAGGATCTAGGTGAAGATCCTTTTTGATAATCTCATGACC
AAAATCCCTTAACGTGAGTTTTCGTTCCACTGAGCGTCAGACCCCGTAGAAAAGATCAAAGGATCTTCTT
GAGATCCTTTTTTTCTGCGCGTAATCTGCTGCTTGCAAACAAAAAAACCACCGCTACCAGCGGTGGTTTG
TTTGCCGGATCAAGAGCTACCAACTCTTTTTCCGAAGGTAACTGGCTTCAGCAGAGCGCAGATACCAAAT
ACTGTCCTTCTAGTGTAGCCGTAGTTAGGCCACCACTTCAAGAACTCTGTAGCACCGCCTACATACCTCG
CTCTGCTAATCCTGTTACCAGTGGCTGCTGCCAGTGGCGATAAGTCGTGTCTTACCGGGTTGGACTCAAG
ACGATAGTTACCGGATAAGGCGCAGCGGTCGGGCTGAACGGGGGGTTCGTGCACACAGCCCAGCTTGGAG
CGAACGACCTACACCGAACTGAGATACCTACAGCGTGAGCTATGAGAAAGCGCCACGCTTCCCGAAGGGA
GAAAGGCGGACAGGTATCCGGTAAGCGGCAGGGTCGGAACAGGAGAGCGCACGAGGGAGCTTCCAGGGGG
AAACGCCTGGTATCTTTATAGTCCTGTCGGGTTTCGCCACCTCTGACTTGAGCGTCGATTTTTGTGATGC
TCGTCAGGGGGGCGGAGCCTATGGAAAAACGCCAGCAACGCGGCCTTTTTACGGTTCCTGGCCTTTTGCT
GGCCTTTTGCTCACATGTTCTTTCCTGCGTTATCCCCTGATTCTGTGGATAACCGTATTACCGCCTTTGA
GTGAGCTGATACCGCTCGCCGCAGCCGAACGACCGAGCGCAGCGAGTCAGTGAGCGAGGAAGCGGAAGAG
CGCCCAATACGCAAACCGCCTCTCCCCGCGCGTTGGCCGATTCATTAATGCAGCTGTGGAATGTGTGTCA
GTTAGGGTGTGGAAAGTCCCCAGGCTCCCCAGCAGGCAGAAGTATGCAAAGCATGCATCTCAATTAGTCA
GCAACCAGGTGTGGAAAGTCCCCAGGCTCCCCAGCAGGCAGAAGTATGCAAAGCATGCATCTCAATTAGT
CAGCAACCATAGTCCCGCCCCTAACTCCGCCCATCCCGCCCCTAACTCCGCCCAGTTCCGCCCATTCTCC
GCCCCATGGCTGACTAATTTTTTTTATTTATGCAGAGGCCGAGGCCGCCTCGGCCTCTGAGCTATTCCAG
AAGTAGTGAGGAGGCTTTTTTGGAGGCCTAGGCTTTTGCAAAAAGCTTGGACACAAGACAGGCTTGCGAG
ATATGTTTGAGAATACCACTTTATCCCGCGTCAGGGAGAGGCAGTGCGTAAAAAGACGCGGACTCATGTG
AAATACTGGTTTTTAGTGCGCCAGATCTCTATAATCTCGCGCAACCTATTTTCCCCTCGAACACTTTTTA
AGCCGTAGATAAACAGGCTGGGACACTTCACATGAGCGAAAAATACATCGTCACCTGGGACATGTTGCAG
ATCCATGCACGTAAACTCGCAAGCCGACTGATGCCTTCTGAACAATGGAAAGGCATTATTGCCGTAAGCC
GTGGCGGTCTGTACCGGGTGCGTTACTGGCGCGTGAACTGGGTATTCGTCATGTCGATACCGTTTGTATT
TCCAGCTACGATCACGACAACCAGCGCGAGCTTAAAGTGCTGAAACGCGCAGAAGGCGATGGCGAAGGCT
TCATCGTTATTGATGACCTGGTGGATACCGGTGGTACTGCGGTTGCGATTCGTGAAATGTATCCAAAAGC
GCACTTTGTCACCATCTTCGCAAAACCGGCTGGTCGTCCGCTGGTTGATGACTATGTTGTTGATATCCCG
CAAGATACCTGGATTGAACAGCCGTGGGATATGGGCGTCGTATTCGTCCCGCCAATCTCCGGTCGCTAAT
CTTTTCAACGCCTGGCACTGCCGGGCGTTGTTCTTTTTAACTTCAGGCGGGTTACAATAGTTTCCAGTAA
GTATTCTGGAGGCTGCATCCATGACACAGGCAAACCTGAGCGAAACCCTGTTCAAACCCCGCTTTAAACA
TCCTGAAACCTCGACGCTAGTCCGCCGCTTTAATCACGGCGCACAACCGCCTGTGCAGTCGGCCCTTGAT
GGTAAAACCATCCCTCACTGGTATCGCATGATTAACCGTCTGATGTGGATCTGGCGCGGCATTGACCCAC
GCGAAATCCTCGACGTCCAGGCACGTATTGTGATGAGCGATGCCGAACGTACCGACGATGATTTATACGA
TACGGTGATTGGCTACCGTGGCGGCAACTGGATTTATGAGTGGGCCCCGGATCTTTGTGAAGGAACCTTA
CTTCTGTGGTGTGACATAATTGGACAAACTACCTACAGAGATTTAAAGCTCTAAGGTAAATATAAAATTT
TTAAGTGTATAATGTGTTAAACTACTGATTCTAATTGTTTGTGTATTTTAGATTCCAACCTATGGAACTG
ATGAATGGGAGCAGTGGTGGAATGCCTTTAATGAGGAAAACCTGTTTTGCTCAGAAGAAATGCCATCTAG
TGATGATGAGGCTACTGCTGACTCTCAACATTCTACTCCTCCAAAAAAGAAGAGAAAGGTAGAAGACCCC
AAGGACTTTCCTTCAGAATTGCTAAGTTTTTTGAGTCATGCTGTGTTTAGTAATAGAACTCTTGCTTGCT
TTGCTATTTACACCACAAAGGAAAAAGCTGCACTGCTATACAAGAAAATTATGGAAAAATATTCTGTAAC
CTTTATAAGTAGGCATAACAGTTATAATCATAACATACTGTTTTTTCTTACTCCACACAGGCATAGAGTG
TCTGCTATTAATAACTATGCTCAAAAATTGTGTACCTTTAGCTTTTTAATTTGTAAAGGGGTTAATAAGG
AATATTTGATGTATAGTGCCTTGACTAGAGATCATAATCAGCCATACCACATTTGTAGAGGTTTTACTTG
CTTTAAAAAACCTCCCACACCTCCCCCTGAACCTGAAACATAAAATGAATGCAATTGTTGTTGTTAACTT
GTTTATTGCAGCTTATAATGGTTACAAATAAAGCAATAGCATCACAAATTTCACAAATAAAGCATTTTTT
TCACTGCATTCTAGTTGTGGTTTGTCCAAACTCATCAATGTATCTTATCATGTCTGGATCAACTGGATAA
CTCAAGCTAACCAAAATCATCCCAAACTTCCCACCCCATACCCTATTACCACTGCCAATTACCTAGTGGT
TTCATTTACTCTAAACCTGTGATTCCTCTGAATTATTTTCATTTTAAAGAAATTGTATTTGTTAAATATG
TACTACAAACTTAGTAGTTGGAAGGGCTAATTCACTCCCAAAGAAGACAAGATATCCTTGATCTGTGGAT
CTACCACACACAAGGCTACTTCCCTGATTAGCAGAACTACACACCAGGGCCAGGGGTCAGATATCCACTG
ACCTTTGGATGGTGCTACAAGCTAGTACCAGTTGAGCCAGATAAGGTAGAAGAGGCCAATAAAGGAGAGA
ACACCAGCTTGTTACACCCTGTGAGCCTGCATGGGATGGATGACCCGGAGAGAGAAGTGTTAGAGTGGAG
GTTTGACAGCCGCCTAGCATTTCATCACGTGGCCCGAGAGCTGCATCCGGAGTACTTCAAGAACTGCTGA
TATCGAGCTTGCTACAAGGGACTTTCCGCTGGGGACTTTCCAGGGAGGCGTGGCCTGGGCGGGACTGGGG
AGTGGCGAGCCCTCAGATCCTGCATATAAGCAGCTGCTTTTTGCCTGTACTGGGTCTCTCTGGTTAGACC
AGATCTGAGCCTGGGAGCTCTCTGGCTAACTAGGGAACCCACTGCTTAAGCCTCAATAAAGCTTGCCTTG
AGTGCTTCAAGTAGTGTGTGCCCGTCTGTTGTGTGACTCTGGTAACTAGAGATCCCTCAGACCCTTTTAG
TCAGTGTGGAAAATCTCTAGCAGTGGCGCCCGAACAGGGACTTGAAAGCGAAAGGGAAACCAGAGGAGCT
CTCTCGACGCAGGACTCGGCTTGCTGAAGCGCGCACGGCAAGAGGCGAGGGGCGGCGACTGGTGAGTACG
CCAAAAATTTTGACTAGCGGAGGCTAGAAGGAGAGAGATGGGTGCGAGAGCGTCAGTATTAAGCGGGGGA
GAATTAGATCGCGATGGGAAAAAATTCGGTTAAGGCCAGGGGGAAAGAAAAAATATAAATTAAAACATAT
AGTATGGGCAAGCAGGGAGCTAGAACGATTCGCAGTTAATCCTGGCCTGTTAGAAACATCAGAAGGCTGT
AGACAAATACTGGGACAGCTACAACCATCCCTTCAGACAGGATCAGAAGAACTTAGATCATTATATAATA
CAGTAGCAACCCTCTATTGTGTGCATCAAAGGATAGAGATAAAAGACACCAAGGAAGCTTTAGACAAGAT
AGAGGAAGAGCAAAACAAAAGTAAGACCACCGCACAGCAAGCGGCCGGTGATCTTCAGACCTGGACGATA
TATATGAGGGACAATTGGAGAAGTGAATTATATAAATATAAAGTAGTAAAAATTGAACCATTAGGAGTAG
CACCCACCAAGGCAAAGAGAAGAGTGGTGCAGAGAGAAAAAAGAGCAGTGGGAATAGGAGCTTTGTTCCT
TGGGTTCTTGGGAGCAGCAGGAAGCACTATGGGCGCAGCGTCAATGACGCTGACGGTACAGGCCAGACAA
TTATTGTCTGGTATAGTGCAGCAGCAGAACAATTTGCTGAGGGCTATTGAGGCGCAACAGCATCTGTTGC
AACTCACAGTCTGGGGCATCAAGCAGCTCCAGGCAAGAATCCTGGCTGTGGAAAGATACCTAAAGGATCA
ACAGCTCCTGGGGATTTGGGGTTGCTCTGGAAAACTCATTTGCACCACTGCTGTGCCTTGGAATGCTAGT
TGGAGTAATAAATCTCTGGAACAGATTTGGAATCACACGACCTGGATGGAGTGGGACAGAGAAATTAACA
ATTACACAAGCTTAATACACTCCTTAATTGAAGAATCGCAAAACCAGCAAGAAAAGAATGAACAAGAATT
ATTGGAATTAGATAAATGGGCAAGTTTGTGGAATTGGTTTAACATAACAAATTGGCTGTGGTATATAAAA
TTATTCATAATGATAGTAGGAGGCTTGGTAGGTTTAAGAATAGTTTTTGCTGTACTTTCTATAGTGAATA
GAGTTAGGCAGGGATATTCACCATTATCGTTTCAGACCCACCTCCCAACCCCGAGGGGACCCGACAGGCC
CGAAGGAATAGAAGAAGAAGGTGGAGAGAGAGACAGAGACAGATCCATTCGATTAGTGAACGGATCTCGA
CGGTATCGCCAAATGGCAGTATTCATCCACAATTTTAAAAGAAAAGGGGGGATTGGGGGGTACAGTGCAG
GGGAAAGAATAGTAGACATAATAGCAACAGACATACAAACTAAAGAATTACAAAAACAAATTACAAAAAT
TCAAAATTTTCGGGTTTATTACAGGGACAGCAGAGATCCAGTTTGGATCGATAAGCTTGATATCGAATTC
AGGCAGGCAGAAGTATGCAAAGCATGCATCTCAATTAGTCAGCAACCATAGTCCCGCCCCTAACTCCGCC
CATCCCGCCCCTAACTCCGCCCAGTTCCGCCCATTCTCCGCCCCATGGCTGACTAATTTTTTTTATTTAT
GCAGAGGCCGAGGCCGCCTCTGCCTCTGAGCTATTCCAGAAGTAGTGAGGAGGCTTTTTTGGAGGCCTAG
GCTACGCGTGCCACCATGCCAGAGCCAGCGAAGTCTGCTCCCGCCCCGAAAAAGGGCTCCAAGAAGGCGG
TGACTAAGGCGCAGAAGAAAGGCGGCAAGAAGCGCAAGCGCAGCCGCAAGGAGAGCTATTCCATCTATGT
GTACAAGGTTCTGAAGCAGGTCCACCCTGACACCGGCATTTCGTCCAAGGCCATGGGCATCATGAATTCG
TTTGTGAACGACATTTTCGAGCGCATCGCAGGTGAGGCTTCCCGCCTGGCGCATTACAACAAGCGCTCGA
CCATCACCTCCAGGGAGATCCAGACGGCCGTGCGCCTGCTGCTGCCTGGGGAGTTGGCCAAGCACGCCGT
GTCCGAGGGTACTAAGGCCATCACCAAGTACACCAGCGCTAAGGATCCACCGGTCGCCACCATGGTGAGC
AAGGGCGAGGAGCTGTTCACCGGGGTGGTGCCCATCCTGGTCGAGCTGGACGGCGACGTAAACGGCCACA
AGTTCAGCGTGTCCGGCGAGGGCGAGGGCGATGCCACCTACGGCAAGCTGACCCTGAAGTTCATCTGCAC
CACCGGCAAGCTGCCCGTGCCCTGGCCCACCCTCGTGACCACCCTGACCTACGGCGTGCAGTGCTTCAGC
CGCTACCCCGACCACATGAAGCAGCACGACTTCTTCAAGTCCGCCATGCCCGAAGGCTACGTCCAGGAGC
GCACCATCTTCTTCAAGGACGACGGCAACTACAAGACCCGCGCCGAGGTGAAGTTCGAGGGCGACACCCT
GGTGAACCGCATCGAGCTGAAGGGCATCGACTTCAAGGAGGACGGCAACATCCTGGGGCACAAGCTGGAG
TACAACTACAACAGCCACAACGTCTATATCATGGCCGACAAGCAGAAGAACGGCATCAAGGTGAACTTCA
AGATCCGCCACAACATCGAGGACGGCAGCGTGCAGCTCGCCGACCACTACCAGCAGAACACCCCCATCGG
CGACGGCCCCGTGCTGCTGCCCGACAACCACTACCTGAGCACCCAGTCCGCCCTGAGCAAAGACCCCAAC
GAGAAGCGCGATCACATGGTCCTGCTGGAGTTCGTGACCGCCGCCGGGATCACTCTCGGCATGGACGAGC
TGTACAAGTAAGCGGCCGCGACTCTAGAGTCGACCTGCAGGCATGCAAGCTTGATATCAAGCTTATCGAT
AATCAACCTCTGGATTACAAAATTTGTGAAAGATTGACTGGTATTCTTAACTATGTTGCTCCTTTTACGC
TATGTGGATACGCTGCTTTAATGCCTTTGTATCATGCTATTGCTTCCCGTATGGCTTTCATTTTCTCCTC
CTTGTATAAATCCTGGTTGCTGTCTCTTTATGAGGAGTTGTGGCCCGTTGTCAGGCAACGTGGCGTGGTG
TGCACTGTGTTTGCTGACGCAACCCCCACTGGTTGGGGCATTGCCACCACCTGTCAGCTCCTTTCCGGGA
CTTTCGCTTTCCCCCTCCCTATTGCCACGGCGGAACTCATCGCCGCCTGCCTTGCCCGCTGCTGGACAGG
GGCTCGGCTGTTGGGCACTGACAATTCCGTGGTGTTGTCGGGGAAATCATCGTCCTTTCCTTGGCTGCTC
GCCTGTGTTGCCACCTGGATTCTGCGCGGGACGTCCTTCTGCTACGTCCCTTCGGCCCTCAATCCAGCGG
ACCTTCCTTCCCGCGGCCTGCTGCCGGCTCTGCGGCCTCTTCCGCGTCTTCGCCTTCGCCCTCAGACGAG
TCGGATCTCCCTTTGGGCCGCCTCCCCGCAT
