>Addgene plasmid #67928 | pHR_dSV40-H2B-GFP | addgene partial sequence | sequence record 123061 | EGFP-N 5'-CGTCGCCGTCCAGCTCGACCAG-3'
CTCGCCCTTGCTCACCATGGTGGCGACCGGTGGATCCTTAGCGCTGGTGTACTTGGTGATGGCCTTAGTA
CCCTCGGACACGGCGTGCTTGGCCAACTCCCCAGGCAGCAGCAGGCGCACGGCCGTCTGGATCTCCCTGG
AGGTGATGGTCGAGCGCTTGTTGTAATGCGCCAGGCGGGAAGCCTCACCTGCGATGCGCTCGAAAATGTC
GTTCACAAACGAATTCATGATGCCCATGGCCTTGGACGAAATGCCGGTGTCAGGGTGGACCTGCTTCAGA
ACCTTGTACACATAGATGGAATAGCTCTCCTTGCGGCTGCGCTTGCGCTTCTTGCCGCCTTTCTTCTGCG
CCTTAGTCACCGCCTTCTTGGAGCCCTTTTTCGGGGCGGGAGCAGACTTCGCTGGCTCTGGCATGGTGGC
ACGCGTAGCCTAGGCCTCCAAAAAAGCCTCCTCACTACTTCTGGAATAGCTCAGAGGCAGAGGCGGCCTC
GGCCTCTGCATAAATAAAAAAAATTAGTCAGCCATGGGGCGGAGAATGGGCGGAACTGGGCGGAGTTAGG
GGCGGGATGGGCGGAGTTAGGGGCGGGACTATGGTTGCTGACTAATTGAGATGCATGCTTTGCATACTTC
TGCCTGCCTGAATTCGATATCAAGCTTATCGATCCAAACTGGATCTCTGCTGTCCCTGTAATAAACCCGA
AAATTTTGAATTTTTGTAATTTGTTTTTGTAATTCTTTAGTTTGTATGTCTGTTGCTATTATGTCTACTA
TTCTTTCCCCTGCACTGTA
