>Addgene plasmid #67928 | pHR_dSV40-H2B-GFP | addgene partial sequence | sequence record 123062 | WPRE-R 5'-CATAGCGTAAAAGGAGCAACA-3'
AATTTTGTAATCCAGAGGTTGATTATCGATAAGCTTGATATCAAGCTTGCATGCCTGCAGGTCGACTCTA
GAGTCGCGGCCGCTTACTTGTACAGCTCGTCCATGCCGAGAGTGATCCCGGCGGCGGTCACGAACTCCAG
CAGGACCATGTGATCGCGCTTCTCGTTGGGGTCTTTGCTCAGGGCGGACTGGGTGCTCAGGTAGTGGTTG
TCGGGCAGCAGCACGGGGCCGTCGCCGATGGGGGTGTTCTGCTGGTAGTGGTCGGCGAGCTGCACGCTGC
CGTCCTCGATGTTGTGGCGGATCTTGAAGTTCACCTTGATGCCGTTCTTCTGCTTGTCGGCCATGATATA
GACGTTGTGGCTGTTGTAGTTGTACTCCAGCTTGTGCCCCAGGATGTTGCCGTCCTCCTTGAAGTCGATG
CCCTTCAGCTCGATGCGGTTCACCAGGGTGTCGCCCTCGAACTTCACCTCGGCGCGGGTCTTGTAGTTGC
CGTCGTCCTTGAAGAAGATGGTGCGCTCCTGGACGTAGCCTTCGGGCATGGCGGACTTGAAGAAGTCGTG
CTGCTTCATGTGGTCGGGGTAGCGGCTGAAGCACTGCACGCCGTAGGTCAGGGTGGTCACGAGGGTGGGC
CAGGGCACGGGCAGCTTGCCGGTGGTGCAGATGAACTTCAGGGTCAGCTTGCCGTAGGTGGCATCGCCCT
CGCCCTCGCCGGACACGCTGAACTTGTGGCCGTTTACGTCGCCGTCCAGCTCGACCAGGATGGGCACCAC
CCCGGTGAACAGCTCCTCGCCCTTGCTCACCATGGTGGCGACCGGTGGATCCTTA
